Addgene plasmid #57950: mOrange2-Cx32-7
Purpose: Localization: Gap Junctions, Excitation: 549, Emission: 565
Depositing lab: Michael Davidson. Depositing organization: Florida State University, Tallahassee.
Backbone
  Vector backbone: mOrange2
  Backbone size w/o insert (bp): 4750
  Vector type: Mammalian Expression
  Selectable markers: Neomycin (select with G418)
Growth in bacteria
  Bacterial resistance: Kanamycin, 50 μg/mL
  Growth temperature: 37°C
  Growth strain: DH5alpha
  Copy number: High Copy
Gene/Insert
  Gene/Insert name: Cx32 (alt names: Human Beta-1 Connexin 32; NM_001097642.2)
  Species: H. sapiens (human)
  Entrez Gene: GJB1 (a.k.a. CMTX, CMTX1, CX32)
  Promoter: CMV
  Tag / fusion protein: mOrange2
  Cloning method: Unknown
  Sequencing primers: 5′ CMV-F; 3′ SV40pA-R
Terms and licenses: Academic/Nonprofit Terms; Industry Terms: Not Available to Industry
Depositor comments: H. sapiens (human) Beta-1 Connexin 32. Excitation = 549; Emission = 565
How to cite: mOrange2-Cx32-7 was a gift from Michael Davidson (Addgene plasmid # 57950 ; http://n2t.net/addgene:57950 ; RRID:Addgene_57950)
