[The description below was written by a language model from this plasmid's Addgene catalogue record.]
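Description:
mOrange2-Cx32-7 is a mammalian expression plasmid that produces human connexin 32 (the gap junction beta-1 protein, encoded by GJB1) fused to the orange fluorescent protein mOrange2. It is built on an mOrange2 vector backbone of about 4.75 kb (excluding the insert). It is maintained as a high-copy plasmid in E. coli under kanamycin selection. In mammalian cells a neomycin resistance marker permits G418 selection of stable transfectants. The record gives no feature table, so the origin of replication and the exact arrangement of the resistance cassette are not stated. The SV40pA-R sequencing primer suggests that an SV40 polyadenylation signal lies downstream of the expression cassette.

Expression of the fusion is driven by the CMV promoter, a strong constitutive promoter in most mammalian cell lines. The record does not say whether mOrange2 sits at the N- or C-terminus of connexin 32. The "-7" in the name may refer to a linker length, but this is also not documented. The cloning method is recorded as unknown.

The construct is intended as a fluorescent localization marker for gap junctions. Connexin 32 assembles into hemichannels that dock between neighbouring cells to form gap junction plaques, so the tagged protein lets these structures be visualised by fluorescence microscopy in live or fixed cells. mOrange2 has an excitation peak at 549 nm and an emission peak at 565 nm, which places the marker in the orange channel. This makes it potentially suitable for multicolour imaging alongside green or far-red probes.
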