>Addgene plasmid #57950 | mOrange2-Cx32-7 | depositor partial sequence | sequence record 89098 | insert sequence
GACGTCAGATCCGCTAGCGCTACCGGACTCAGATCTCGAGCTCAAGCTTCGAATTCCCTCTGGGAAAGGG
CAGCAGCAGCCAGGTGTGGCAGTGACAGGGAGGTGTGAATGAGGCAGGATGAACTGGACAGGTTTGTACA
CCTTGCTCAGTGGCGTGAACCGGCATTCTACTGCCATTGGCCGAGTATGGCTCTCGGTCATCTTCATCTT
CAGAATCATGGTGCTGGTGGTGGCTGCAGAGAGTGTGTGGGGTGATGAGAAATCTTCCTTCATCTGCAAC
ACACTCCAGCCTGGCTGCAACAGCGTTTGCTATGACCAATTCTTCCCCATCTCCCATGTGCGGCTGTGGT
CCCTGCAGCTCATCCTAGTTTCCACCCCAGCTCTCCTCGTGGCCATGCACGTGGCTCACCAGCAACACAT
AGAGAAGAAAATGCTACGGCTTGAGGGCCATGGGGACCCCCTACACCTGGAGGAGGTGAAGAGGCACAAG
GTCCACATCTCAGGGACACTGTGGTGGACCTATGTCATCAGCGTGGTGTTCCGGCTGTTGTTTGAGGCCG
TCTTCATGTATGTCTTTTATCTGCTCTACCCTGGCTATGCCATGGTGCGGCTGGTCAAGTGCGACGTCTA
CCCCTGCCCCAACACAGTGGACTGCTTCGTGTCCCGCCCCACCGAGAAAACCGTCTTCACCGTCTTCATG
CTAGCTGCCTCTGGCATCTGCATCATCCTCAATGTGGCCGAGGTGGTGTACCTCATCATCCGGGCCTGTG
CCCGCCGAGCCCAGCGCCGCTCCAATCCACCTTCCCGCAAGGGCTCGGGCTTCGGCCACCGCCTCTCACC
TGAATACAAGCAGAATGAGATCAACAAGCTGCTGAGTGAGCAGGATGGCTCCCTGAAAGACATACTGCGC
CGCAGCCCTGGCACCGGGGCTGGGCTGGCTGAAAAGAGCGACCGCTGCTCGGCCTGCGCGGATCCACCGG
TCGCCACCATGGTGAGCAAGGGCGAGGAGAATAACATGGCCATCATCAAGGAGTTCATGCGCTTCAAGGT
GCGCATGGAGGGCTCCGTGAACGGCCACGAGTTCGAGATCGAGGGCGAGGGCGAGGGCCGCCCCTACGAG
GGCTTTCAGACCGCTAAGCTGAAGGTGACCAAGGGTGGCCCCCTGCCCTTCGCCTGGGACATCCTGTCCC
CTCATTTCACCTACGGCTCCAAGGCCTACGTGAAGCACCCCGCCGACATCCCCGACTACTTCAAGCTGTC
CTTCCCCGAGGGCTTCAAGTGGGAGCGCGTGATGAACTACGAGGACGGCGGCGTGGTGACCGTGACCCAG
GACTCCTCCCTGCAGGACGGCGAGTTCATCTACAAGGTGAAGCTGCGCGGCACCAACTTCCCCTCCGACG
GCCCCGTGATGCAGAAGAAGACCATGGGCTGGGAGGCCTCCTCCGAGCGGATGTACCCCGAGGACGGTGC
CCTGAAGGGCAAGATCAAGATGAGGCTGAAGCTGAAGGACGGCGGCCACTACACCTCCGAGGTCAAGACC
ACCTACAAGGCCAAGAAGCCCGTGCAGCTGCCCGGCGCCTACATCGTCGACATCAAGTTGGACATCACCT
CCCACAACGAGGACTACACCATCGTGGAACAGTACGAACGCGCCGAGGGCCGCCACTCCACCGGCGGCAT
GGACGAGCTGTACAAGTAAGCGGCCGCGACTCTAGATCATAATCAGCCATACCACATTTGTAGAGGTTTT
